Addgene plasmid #88707: pDONR223-ZNF829_isoform2
Purpose: Donor Vector containing ZNF829 transcription factor, part of the Human TFome Collection
Depositing lab: Marc Vidal. Depositing organization: Dana-Farber Cancer Institute. Publication: A comprehensive library of human transcription factors for cell fate engineering. Ng AHM, Khoshakhlagh P, Rojo Arias JE, Pasquini G, Wang K, Swiersy A, Shipman SL, Appleton E, Kiaee K, Kohman RE, Vernet A, Dysart M, Leeper K, Saylor W, Huang JY, Graveline A, Taipale J, Hill DE, Vidal M, Melero-Martin JM, Busskamp V, Church GM. Nat Biotechnol. 2021 Apr;39(4):510-519. doi: 10.1038/s41587-020-0742-6. Epub 2020 Nov 30. PubMed 33257861.
Backbone
  Vector backbone: pDONR223
  Backbone manufacturer: Invitrogen
  Backbone size w/o insert (bp): 3000
  Vector type: Gateway Donor Vector
Growth in bacteria
  Bacterial resistance: Spectinomycin, 50 μg/mL
  Growth temperature: 37°C
  Growth strain: DH5alpha
  Copy number: High Copy
Gene/Insert
  Gene/Insert name: ZNF829
  Species: H. sapiens (human)
  Insert size (bp): 1299
  Mutation: Last nucleotide of stop codon removed to allow for Gateway C-terminal fusions
  Entrez Gene: ZNF829
  Cloning method: Gateway Cloning
  Sequencing primers: 5′ M13F(-21); 3′ M13R
Terms and licenses: Academic/Nonprofit Terms; Industry Terms: Not Available to Industry
Depositor comments: Represents the ORFeome subset of the TFome
How to cite: pDONR223-ZNF829_isoform2 was a gift from Marc Vidal (Addgene plasmid # 88707 ; http://n2t.net/addgene:88707 ; RRID:Addgene_88707)
