[The description below was written by a language model from this plasmid's Addgene catalogue record.]
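Description:
pDONR223-ZNF829_isoform2 is a Gateway donor-backbone clone carrying the open reading frame of human ZNF829, a zinc finger transcription factor; the name indicates that it represents isoform 2. The backbone is Invitrogen's pDONR223 (about 3 kb without insert). It is maintained as a high-copy plasmid in standard E. coli cloning strains under spectinomycin selection. The insert is recorded as 1,299 bp and was introduced by Gateway recombination, so in practice the plasmid functions as an entry clone in which the ORF is expected to be flanked by recombination sites, allowing transfer into compatible destination vectors. No feature table accompanies the record, so the exact att sites, origin of replication and other backbone elements are not itemised here. M13 forward and reverse primer sites flanking the insert are listed for sequence verification.

The ORF has been modified by removing the last nucleotide of the stop codon, which opens the reading frame at the 3′ end. After recombination into a destination vector, ZNF829 can therefore be expressed as a C-terminal fusion to a tag or reporter supplied by that vector. The donor plasmid is not recorded as carrying a promoter for expressing the insert, so it serves as a shuttle and archival source of the coding sequence rather than as an expression construct. It belongs to the Human TFome Collection, a comprehensive library of human transcription factors assembled for cell fate engineering, and the depositor notes that it comes from the ORFeome subset of that collection. Its typical use is as a starting point for building expression constructs for overexpression screens or for individual functional studies of ZNF829.
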