>Addgene plasmid #88707 | pDONR223-ZNF829_isoform2 | depositor partial sequence | sequence record 172311 | insert
ATGAATAAGGAGTATGGGAAGTCCTTTAGTCGTGGCTCACTCGTTACTCGACATCAGAGGATTCACACTG
GTAAAAAACCCTATGAATGTAAGGAATGTGGCAAGGCTTTTAGTTGTAGTTCATATTTTTCTCAACATCA
GAGGATTCACACTGGTGAGAAACCCTATGAATGTAAGGAATGTGGAAAAGCCTTTAAGTATTGCTCAAAC
CTTAATGATCATCAGAGAATTCACACTGGTGAGAAACCCTATGAATGTAAAGTATGTGGAAAAGCCTTTA
CTAAAAGTTCACAACTTTTTCTACATCTGAGAATTCATACTGGTGAGAAACCTTATGAATGTAAAGAATG
TGGGAAAGCCTTTACTCAACACTCAAGGCTTATTCAGCATCAGAGAATGCATACTGGTGAGAAACCTTAT
GAATGTAAGCAGTGTGGGAAGGCCTTTAATAGTGCCTCAACACTTACTAACCATCACAGAATTCATGCTG
GTGAGAAGCTCTATGAATGTGAAGAATGTAGAAAGGCCTTTATTCAGAGCTCAGAACTTATTCAACATCA
GAGAATCCATACAGATGAAAAACCATATGAATGTAATGAATGTGGGAAGGCCTTTAATAAAGGCTCAAAT
CTTACTCGACATCAGAGAATTCACACTGGTGAGAAACCCTATGACTGTAAGGAATGTGGAAAGGCTTTTG
GTAGTCGCTCTGACCTCATTCGCCATGAGGGAATTCATACTGGTTGA
